>Addgene plasmid #29278 | pEMS1613 | addgene partial sequence | sequence record 39129 | pEMS1307-fwd 5'-ccgcacgtctaagaaaccat-3'
AAATAGGCGTATCACGAGGCCCTTTCGTCTTCAAGAATTAATTCCGATCATATTCAATAACCCTTAATGA
ATTCGAGCTCCTAGGCCGGCCTGGAGCGCTGCGAATCTGAGCCCCTGAGAGGGATTCCAGCGGGCGTGTG
CGTTCGGCCCAGACCTGTAGACCGTGAGTTGGAGCATTTCGTGGAGAGGGGAGAGCCGTTTCGTTGCCTC
TGGATTGCTTGATCCCCCCTGTCTGGTGCGGTGAGAAGGTTACGACCCGCGCAGCCCACCAGTCGGATGA
GTTGTCTCCATTTAGCCGCCAGGTGCTGGATGGGGGGGCCATGGGGGCGGGAACTGGGCCGCAGCTCCAG
GCGGTAGCACAATAACACACTCGCTCAAAACTCCGAGCTCCAGCGCGCAAAAGCAACTCTGTGCAAAGCG
GATTTTGAATGGAATGCTTTGCACCCCGTTTCTAGCTATTTCAAATAATCCTGCAAACTGGGAAGCAGAA
ACAATTTAAAAGTCACATTTTCCTTAATCCTAAATCCGCGTAGGTCATAACTGGGGAATTTAAAGTATGG
CGAACCACTCTAGCAAAGAGAGGACCAAATCCCTAATCCCAAGGACTTTTCGAGCCGGAGCCCAGCAGAG
GCAGGAGTGCGCGGCCTGCTCCCTCCGTGCGCTTCTCTCCTTCCTCGAACTTCCTTAGCTGCCGGCTCTC
CGAACGCCAGGCAAGATGCCAAAATCAGTACGGCCATTGGGCCGATGTGAGTCCAGGGCCTTCTCTCTGT
TCTACAGAAAAGAGGGAAAGGGGGCTGGAGAGGCAGGGTAACGCCCGT
