>Addgene plasmid #29278 | pEMS1613 | addgene partial sequence | sequence record 39131 | LacZ-R 5'-GACAGTATCGGCCTCAGGAA-3'
TTCTGGTGCCGGAAACCAGGCAAAGCGCCATTCGCCATTCAGGCTGCGCAACTGTTGGGAAGGGCGATCG
GTGCGGGCCTCTTCGCTATTACGCCAGCTGGCGAAAGGGGGATGTGCTGCAAGGCGATTAAGTTGGGTAA
CGCCAGGGTTTTCCCAGTCACGACGTTGTAAAACGACGGGATCCGCCATGGTGGCGGAAGTTCCTATACC
TTTTGAAGAATAGGAACTTCGGAATAGGAACTTCCTGTGGAGAGAAAGGCAAAGTGGATGTCAGTAAGAC
CAATAGGTGCCTATCAGAAACGCAAGAGTCTTCTCTGTCTCGACAAGCCCAGTTTCTATTGGTCTCCTTA
AACCTGTCTTGTAACCTTGATACTTACGGCGCGCCGCGGAGCGGTTGGTGGGCGCTGCCCGAGTCCCGGC
CGGCAGCGCCCGCCTCGCCGCCGGGCGCCGCCGCTCTCCAGCTGCCCTCCAGCCTGCAAGGCTCCTGGGC
GGGACAGGTGGGTGTCAGTCGCGCGCTGCGCTGCTCCCTGGGCGCTCAGAATTCGTCCAACAGTGGAAAT
TTAAGCATCCTTAAGTTTCTTCCCGGCTCTTGCAAAACCGCAGCTGCTGGGAATGCTGCTTGATATGGAC
ACACACATGGACAGACAGATGGAGAGATGGACAGGAAGACTGAGGAAGAAGGAAGAACAGCAAGAGAGGG
ATGTTGAAAGACAGAGATGGAGACACGAAAATGGCCTTCCTACGGAGCGAAATCCCTCTTTTTCCCCATT
CCTGTCACTCAGTCTTCGATCTCTCCCTCTACATAGGC
