[The description below was written by a language model from this plasmid's Addgene catalogue record.]
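Description:
pEMS1613 is a Pleiades Promoter Project plasmid built on the large pEMS1313 backbone (about 18.8 kb without insert). It carries the human MiniPromoter Ple141, a 4,231 bp element designed from regulatory sequence of NR2E1, the orphan nuclear receptor also known as TLX or TLL. The MiniPromoter was inserted by restriction cloning at an MluI site on both its 5′ and 3′ ends; the record does not say whether those sites survived. The plasmid is maintained in E. coli as a high-copy construct under ampicillin selection. The origin of replication and the other backbone elements are not listed, and no feature table is provided, so what accounts for the backbone's unusually large size cannot be stated from this record.

Ple141 sits upstream of a backbone-encoded reporter cassette described as Intron-LacZ-NLS. In such an arrangement, the MiniPromoter drives transcription of a lacZ gene encoding β-galactosidase. An intron is commonly included to improve expression of a transgene in mammalian cells, and the nuclear localization signal concentrates the enzyme in the nucleus so that individual expressing cells are easier to identify by staining.

The construct belongs to a toolbox of compact human promoters intended to drive selective, region- or cell-type-restricted expression in the brain. However, the depositor states that reporter expression under this particular MiniPromoter has not been tested, so its specificity is unverified. The repository's sequencing also differs from the depositor's full sequence by two small deletions of six nucleotides each, which are not known to affect plasmid function.
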