Addgene plasmid #29278: pEMS1613
Purpose: Expression of the reporter gene under the control of the MiniPromoter in this plasmid has not been tested
Depositing lab: Elizabeth Simpson. Depositing organization: University of British Columbia. Publication: A regulatory toolbox of MiniPromoters to drive selective expression in the brain. Portales-Casamar E, Swanson DJ, Liu L, de Leeuw CN, Banks KG, Ho Sui SJ, Fulton DL, Ali J, Amirabbasi M, Arenillas DJ, Babyak N, Black SF, Bonaguro RJ, Brauer E, Candido TR, Castellarin M, Chen J, Chen Y, Cheng JC, Chopra V, Docking TR, Dreolini L, D'Souza CA, Flynn EK, Glenn R, Hatakka K, Hearty TG, Imanian B, Jiang S, Khorasan-zadeh S, Komljenovic I, Laprise S, Liao NY, Lim JS, Lithwick S, Liu F, Liu J, Lu M, McConechy M, McLeod AJ, Milisavljevic M, Mis J, O'Connor K, Palma B, Palmquist DL, Schmouth JF, Swanson MI, Tam B, Ticoll A, Turner JL, Varhol R, Vermeulen J, Watkins RF, Wilson G, Wong BK, Wong SH, Wong TY, Yang GS, Ypsilanti AR, Jones SJ, Holt RA, Goldowitz D, Wasserman WW, Simpson EM. Proc Natl Acad Sci U S A. 2010 Sep 21. 107(38):16589-94. 10.1073/pnas.1009158107 PubMed 20807748.
Backbone
  Vector backbone: pEMS1313
  Backbone size w/o insert (bp): 18843
  Vector type: Pleiades Promoter Project [sic, Pleaides Plieades]
Growth in bacteria
  Bacterial resistance: Ampicillin, 100 μg/mL
  Growth temperature: 37°C
  Growth strain: DH5alpha
  Growth instructions: DH10B
  Copy number: High Copy
Gene/Insert
  Gene/Insert name: Ple141 (alt names: NR2E1; Orphan nuclear receptor NR2E1)
  Species: H. sapiens (human)
  Insert size (bp): 4231
  Entrez Gene: NR2E1 (a.k.a. TLL, TLX, XTLL)
  Tag / fusion protein: Intron-LacZ-NLS (C terminal on backbone)
  Cloning method: Restriction Enzyme; 5′ cloning site MluI (unknown if destroyed); 3′ cloning site MluI (unknown if destroyed)
  Sequencing primers: 5′ Unknown
Terms and licenses: Academic/Nonprofit Terms; Industry Terms
Depositor comments: Please note that Addgene's sequencing results differ from the full sequence information provided by the depositing laboratory by a 6 nucleotide deletion at bp# 139-144 and a 6 nucleotide deletion at bp# 4376-7381. These deletions are not known to affect the function of the plasmid.
How to cite: pEMS1613 was a gift from Elizabeth Simpson (Addgene plasmid # 29278 ; http://n2t.net/addgene:29278 ; RRID:Addgene_29278)
